Addgene plasmid #104757: pUG-332
Purpose: Level 2 construct
Depositing lab: Marco Trujillo. Depositing organization: Leibniz Institute of Plant Biochemistry (IPB). Publication: UbiGate: a synthetic biology toolbox to analyse ubiquitination. Kowarschik K, Hoehenwarter W, Marillonnet S, Trujillo M. New Phytol. 2018 Mar;217(4):1749-1763. doi: 10.1111/nph.14900. Epub 2017 Nov 30. PubMed 29194629.
Backbone
  Vector backbone: pET-28GG
  Backbone size w/o insert (bp): 5190
  Vector type: Bacterial Expression
Growth in bacteria
  Bacterial resistance: Kanamycin, 50 μg/mL
  Growth temperature: 37°C
  Growth strain: DH5alpha
  Copy number: Low Copy
Gene/Insert
  Gene/Insert name: HIS-Ubq_UBA1_HA-UBC35_MMZ2_EL4 (alt name: AT4G05320,AT2G30110,AT1G78870,AT1G70660)
  Species: A. thaliana (mustard weed)
  Insert size (bp): 4866
  Promoter: T7
  Tag / fusion protein: HIS-Ubq, HA-E2 (N terminal on insert)
  Cloning method: Restriction Enzyme; 5′ cloning site BpiI (destroyed during cloning); 3′ cloning site BpiI (destroyed during cloning)
  Sequencing primers: 5′ T7; 3′ T7 Terminal
Terms and licenses: Academic/Nonprofit Terms; Industry Terms: Not Available to Industry
How to cite: pUG-332 was a gift from Marco Trujillo (Addgene plasmid # 104757 ; http://n2t.net/addgene:104757 ; RRID:Addgene_104757)
