[The description below was written by a language model from this plasmid's Addgene catalogue record and pLannotate feature annotations shown in this document.]
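Description:
pUG-332 is a Level 2 assembly from the UbiGate toolbox, a modular cloning system for reconstituting ubiquitination cascades in bacteria. It is built on pET-28GG, a pET-28-type bacterial expression backbone adapted for Golden Gate-style assembly. The insert was introduced through BpiI sites that were destroyed during cloning. The plasmid carries a kanamycin resistance gene (aph(3')-Ia), a ColE1/pBR322-type origin with the bom region and rop, consistent with its listing as low copy, and an f1 origin. A lacI gene with its own promoter supplies repressor for the expression cassette. The short tetracycline-resistance fragments in the annotation are backbone remnants, not functional markers.

The payload of about 4.9 kb is a polycistronic operon of Arabidopsis thaliana genes. It is driven by a single T7 promoter with an adjacent lac operator and closed by the T7 terminator, so transcription depends on T7 RNA polymerase and can be induced with IPTG. Four open reading frames follow one another, each preceded by its own T7 gene 10-derived ribosome binding site:

- His-tagged ubiquitin
- the E1 ubiquitin-activating enzyme UBA1
- the E2 UBC35 (UBC13A), carrying N-terminal HA epitope repeats
- the E2 variant UEV1B (MMZ2), which pairs with UBC35 to build Lys63-linked polyubiquitin chains

The insert name ends in "EL4", which the record does not define. No E3 ligase or substrate is annotated, so the construct appears to provide the ubiquitin, E1 and E2/UEV machinery for Lys63-linked chain formation in E. coli. The His and HA tags allow purification and detection. The depositor and sequencing-derived records differ by only a few nucleotides in length and show the same features.
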