Features (pLannotate 1.2.2; 27 found; start..end, strand, type, name):
     12..467     +  rep_origin     f1 ori (sequence partly withheld): f1 bacteriophage origin of replication; arrow indicates direction of (+) strand synthesis
    494..551     +  promoter       AmpR promoter (fragment): bla
    560..1375    -  CDS            KanR: aminoglycoside phosphotransferase; aph(3')-Ia; confers resistance to kanamycin in bacteria or G418 (Geneticin®) in eukaryotes
   1497..2085    +  rep_origin     ori: high-copy-number ColE1/pMB1/pBR322/pUC origin of replication
   2271..2413    -  misc_feature   bom: basis of mobility region from pBR322
   2515..2706    -  CDS            rop: Rop protein, which maintains plasmids at low copy number; rop
   2723..3103    +  CDS            YPB1_ECOLX: Protein predicted: Swiss-Prot protein existence level 4. From Escherichia coli.
   3175..3466    -  CDS            TcR (fragment): tetracycline efflux protein; tet; confers resistance to tetracycline
   3481..3502    -  protein_bind   CAP binding site: CAP binding activates transcription in the presence of cAMP. E. coli catabolite activator protein
   3515..4597    -  CDS            lacI: lac repressor; lacI; The lac repressor binds to the lac operator to inhibit transcription in E. coli. This inhibition can be relieved by adding lactose or isopropyl-β-D-thiogalactopyranoside (IPTG).
   4598..4675    -  promoter       lacI promoter: lacI
   4683..4962    -  CDS            TcR (fragment): tetracycline efflux protein; tet; confers resistance to tetracycline
   4984..5002    +  promoter       T7 promoter: promoter for bacteriophage T7 RNA polymerase
   5003..5027    +  protein_bind   lac operator: The lac repressor binds to the lac operator to inhibit transcription in E. coli. This inhibition can be relieved by adding lactose or isopropyl-β-D-thiogalactopyranoside (IPTG). lac repressor encoded by lacI
   5048..5065    +  RBS            RBS (fragment): efficient ribosome binding site from bacteriophage T7 gene 10 (Olins and Rangwala, 1989)
   5080..5098    +  CDS            9xHis (fragment): 9xHis affinity tag
   5105..5332    +  CDS            UBIQ_AVESA: Experimental evidence at protein level: Swiss-Prot protein existence level 1. Ubiquitin exists either covalently attached to another protein, or free (unanchored). When covalently bound, it is conjugated to target proteins via an isopeptide bond either as a monomer (monoubiquitin), a polymer linked via different Lys residues of the ubiquitin (polyubiquitin chains) or a linear polymer linked via the initiator Met of the ubiquitin (linear polyubiquitin chains). Polyubiquitin chains, when attached to a target protein, have different functions depending on the Lys residue of the ubiquitin that is
   5344..5361    +  RBS            RBS (fragment): efficient ribosome binding site from bacteriophage T7 gene 10 (Olins and Rangwala, 1989)
   5368..8607    +  CDS            UBA1: UBE11_ARATH - Also known as MOS5. Experimental evidence at protein level: Swiss-Prot protein existence level 1. Activates ubiquitin by first adenylating its C-terminal glycine residue with ATP, and thereafter linking this residue to the side chain of a cysteine residue in E1, yielding a ubiquitin-E1 thioester and free AMP. From Arabidopsis thaliana (Mouse-ear cress).
   8619..8636    +  RBS            RBS (fragment): efficient ribosome binding site from bacteriophage T7 gene 10 (Olins and Rangwala, 1989)
   8646..8734    +  CDS            3xHA (fragment): three tandem HA epitope tags
   8748..8836    +  CDS            3xHA (fragment): three tandem HA epitope tags
   8838..9296    +  CDS            UBC35: UBC35_ARATH - Also known as UBC13A, UBG13A. Experimental evidence at protein level: Swiss-Prot protein existence level 1. Catalyzes the synthesis of non-canonical poly-ubiquitin chains that are linked through 'Lys-63'. This type of poly- ubiquitination does not lead to protein degradation by the proteasome. Mediates transcriptional activation of target genes. Required for postreplication repair of UV-damaged DNA and for adapting root developmental programs to suboptimal availability of iron. From Arabidopsis thaliana (Mouse-ear cress).
   9308..9325    +  RBS            RBS (fragment): efficient ribosome binding site from bacteriophage T7 gene 10 (Olins and Rangwala, 1989)
   9332..9808    +  CDS            UEV1B: UEV1B_ARATH - Also known as MMZ2. Experimental evidence at protein level: Swiss-Prot protein existence level 1. Has no ubiquitin ligase activity on its own. The heterodimer with UBC catalyzes the synthesis of non-canonical poly-ubiquitin chains that are linked through 'Lys-63'. This type of poly-ubiquitination does not lead to protein degradation by the proteasome. Mediates transcriptional activation of target genes. May play a role in the control of progress through the cell cycle and differentiation. May play a role in the error-free DNA repair pathway and contributes to the survival of cell
   9927..9976    +  CDS            SET1 (fragment): solubility-enhancement tag derived from T7 phage gene 10B
   9984..10031   +  terminator     T7 terminator: transcription terminator for bacteriophage T7 RNA polymerase
>Addgene plasmid #104757 | pUG-332 | depositor full sequence | sequence record 198585 | Full Sequence
TGGCGAATGGG
[124 nt withheld, positions 12-135]
C
[91 nt withheld, positions 137-227]
A
[49 nt withheld, positions 229-277]
CCTTTGACGTTGGAGTCCACGTTCTTT
[37 nt withheld, positions 305-341]
ACCCTATCTCGGTCTATTCTTTTGATTTATAAGGGATTTTGCCGATTTCGGCCTATTGGTTAAAAAATGA
GCTGATTTAACAAAAATTTAACGCGAATTTTAACAAAATATTAACGTTTACAATTTCAGGTGGCACTTTT
CGGGGAAATGTGCGCGGAACCCCTATTTGTTTATTTTTCTAAATACATTCAAATATGTATCCGCTCATGA
ATTAATTCTTAGAAAAACTCATCGAGCATCAAATGAAACTGCAATTTATTCATATCAGGATTATCAATAC
CATATTTTTGAAAAAGCCGTTTCTGTAATGAAGGAGAAAACTCACCGAGGCAGTTCCATAGGATGGCAAG
ATCCTGGTATCGGTCTGCGATTCCGACTCGTCCAACATCAATACAACCTATTAATTTCCCCTCGTCAAAA
ATAAGGTTATCAAGTGAGAAATCACCATGAGTGACGACTGAATCCGGTGAGAATGGCAAAAGTTTATGCA
TTTCTTTCCAGACTTGTTCAACAGGCCAGCCATTACGCTCGTCATCAAAATCACTCGCATCAACCAAACC
GTTATTCATTCGTGATTGCGCCTGAGCGAGTCGAAATACGCGATCGCTGTTAAAAGGACAATTACAAACA
GGAATCGAATGCAACCGGCGCAGGAACACTGCCAGCGCATCAACAATATTTTCACCTGAATCAGGATATT
CTTCTAATACCTGGAATGCTGTTTTCCCGGGGATCGCAGTGGTGAGTAACCATGCATCATCAGGAGTACG
GATAAAATGCTTGATGGTCGGAAGAGGCATAAATTCCGTCAGCCAGTTTAGTCTGACCATCTCATCTGTA
ACATCATTGGCAACGCTACCTTTGCCATGTTTCAGAAACAACTCTGGCGCATCGGGCTTCCCATACAATC
GATAGATTGTCGCACCTGATTGCCCGACATTATCGCGAGCCCATTTATACCCATATAAATCAGCATCCAT
GTTGGAATTTAATCGCGGCCTAGAGCAAGACGTTTCCCGTTGAATATGGCTCATAACACCCCTTGTATTA
CTGTTTATGTAAGCAGACAGTTTTATTGTTCATGACCAAAATCCCTTAACGTGAGTTTTCGTTCCACTGA
GCGTCAGACCCCGTAGAAAAGATCAAAGGATCTTCTTGAGATCCTTTTTTTCTGCGCGTAATCTGCTGCT
TGCAAACAAAAAAACCACCGCTACCAGCGGTGGTTTGTTTGCCGGATCAAGAGCTACCAACTCTTTTTCC
GAAGGTAACTGGCTTCAGCAGAGCGCAGATACCAAATACTGTCCTTCTAGTGTAGCCGTAGTTAGGCCAC
CACTTCAAGAACTCTGTAGCACCGCCTACATACCTCGCTCTGCTAATCCTGTTACCAGTGGCTGCTGCCA
GTGGCGATAAGTCGTGTCTTACCGGGTTGGACTCAAGACGATAGTTACCGGATAAGGCGCAGCGGTCGGG
CTGAACGGGGGGTTCGTGCACACAGCCCAGCTTGGAGCGAACGACCTACACCGAACTGAGATACCTACAG
CGTGAGCTATGAGAAAGCGCCACGCTTCCCGAAGGGAGAAAGGCGGACAGGTATCCGGTAAGCGGCAGGG
TCGGAACAGGAGAGCGCACGAGGGAGCTTCCAGGGGGAAACGCCTGGTATCTTTATAGTCCTGTCGGGTT
TCGCCACCTCTGACTTGAGCGTCGATTTTTGTGATGCTCGTCAGGGGGGCGGAGCCTATGGAAAAACGCC
AGCAACGCGGCCTTTTTACGGTTCCTGGCCTTTTGCTGGCCTTTTGCTCACATGTTCTTTCCTGCGTTAT
CCCCTGATTCTGTGGATAACCGTATTACCGCCTTTGAGTGAGCTGATACCGCTCGCCGCAGCCGAACGAC
CGAGCGCAGCGAGTCAGTGAGCGAGGAAGCGGAAGAGCGCCTGATGCGGTATTTTCTCCTTACGCATCTG
TGCGGTATTTCACACCGCATATATGGTGCACTCTCAGTACAATCTGCTCTGATGCCGCATAGTTAAGCCA
GTATACACTCCGCTATCGCTACGTGACTGGGTCATGGCTGCGCCCCGACACCCGCCAACACCCGCTGACG
CGCCCTGACGGGCTTGTCTGCTCCCGGCATCCGCTTACAGACAAGCTGTGACCGACTCCGGGAGCTGCAT
GTGTCAGAGGTTTTCACCGTCATCACCGAAACGCGCGAGGCAGCTGCGGTAAAGCTCATCAGCGTGGTCG
TGAAGCGATTCACAGATGTCTGCCTGTTCATCCGCGTCCAGCTCGTTGAGTTTCTCCAGAAGCGTTAATG
TCTGGCTTCTGATAAAGCGGGCCATGTTAAGGGCGGTTTTTTCCTGTTTGGTCACTGATGCCTCCGTGTA
AGGGGGATTTCTGTTCATGGGGGTAATGATACCGATGAAACGAGAGAGGATGCTCACGATACGGGTTACT
GATGATGAACATGCCCGGTTACTGGAACGTTGTGAGGGTAAACAACTGGCGGTATGGATGCGGCGGGACC
AGAGAAAAATCACTCAGGGTCAATGCCAGCGCTTCGTTAATACAGATGTAGGTGTTCCACAGGGTAGCCA
GCAGCATCCTGCGATGCAGATCCGGAACATAATGGTGCAGGGCGCTGACTTCCGCGTTTCCAGACTTTAC
GAAACACGGAAACCCAAGACCATTCATGTTGTTGCTCAGGTCGCAGACGTTTTGCAGCAGCAGTCGCTTC
ACGTTCGCTCGCGTATCGGTGATTCATTCTGCTAACCAGTAAGGCAACCCCGCCAGCCTAGCCGGGTCCT
CAACGACAGGAGCACGATCATGCGCACCCGTGGGGCCGCCATGCCGGCGATAATGGCCTGCTTCTCGCCG
AAACGTTTGGTGGCGGGACCAGTGACGAAGGCTTGAGCGAGGGCGTGCAAGATTCCGAATACCGCAAGCG
ACAGGCCGATCATCGTCGCGCTCCAGCGAAAGCGGTCCTCGCCGAAAATGACCCAGAGCGCTGCCGGCAC
CTGTCCTACGAGTTGCATGATAAAGAACACAGTCATAAGTGCGGCGACGATAGTCATGCCCCGCGCCCAC
CGGAAGGAGCTGACTGGGTTGAAGGCTCTCAAGGGCATCGGTCGAGATCCCGGTGCCTAATGAGTGAGCT
AACTTACATTAATTGCGTTGCGCTCACTGCCCGCTTTCCAGTCGGGAAACCTGTCGTGCCAGCTGCATTA
ATGAATCGGCCAACGCGCGGGGAGAGGCGGTTTGCGTATTGGGCGCCAGGGTGGTTTTTCTTTTCACCAG
TGACACGGGCAACAGCTGATTGCCCTTCACCGCCTGGCCCTGAGAGAGTTGCAGCAAGCGGTCCACGCTG
GTTTGCCCCAGCAGGCGAAAATCCTGTTTGATGGTGGTTAACGGCGGGATATAACATGAGCTGTCCTCGG
TATCGTCGTATCCCACTACCGAGATATCCGCACCAACGCGCAGCCCGGACTCGGTAATGGCGCGCATTGC
GCCCAGCGCCATCTGATCGTTGGCAACCAGCATCGCAGTGGGAACGATGCCCTCATTCAGCATTTGCATG
GTTTGTTGAAAACCGGACATGGCACTCCAGTCGCCTTCCCGTTCCGCTATCGGCTGAATTTGATTGCGAG
TGAGATATTTATGCCAGCCAGCCAGACGCAGACGCGCCGAGACAGAACTTAATGGGCCCGCTAACAGCGC
GATTTGCTGGTGACCCAATGCGACCAGATGCTCCACGCCCAGTCGCGTACCGTCCTCATGGGAGAAAATA
ATACTGTTGATGGGTGTCTGGTCAGAGACATCAAGAAATAACGCCGGAACATTAGTGCAGGCAGCTTCCA
CAGCAATGGCATCCTGGTCATCCAGCGGATAGTTAATGATCAGCCCACTGACGCGTTGCGCGAGAAGATT
GTGCACCGCCGCTTTACAGGCTTCGACGCCGCTTCGTTCTACCATCGACACCACCACGCTGGCACCCAGT
TGATCGGCGCGAGATTTAATCGCCGCGACAATTTGCGACGGCGCGTGCAGGGCCAGACTGGAGGTGGCAA
CGCCAATCAGCAACGACTGTTTGCCCGCCAGTTGTTGTGCCACGCGGTTGGGAATGTAATTCAGCTCCGC
CATCGCCGCTTCCACTTTTTCCCGCGTTTTCGCAGAAACGTGGCTGGCCTGGTTCACCACGCGGGAAACG
GTCTGATAAGAGACACCGGCATACTCTGCGACATCGTATAACGTTACTGGTTTCACATTCACCACCCTGA
ATTGACTCTCTTCCGGGCGCTATCATGCCATACCGCGAAAGGTTTTGCGCCATTCGATGGTGTCCGGGAT
CTCGACGCTCTCCCTTATGCGACTCCTGCATTAGGAAGCAGCCCAGTAGTAGGTTGAGGCCGTTGAGCAC
CGCCGCCGCAAGGAATGGTGCATGCAAGGAGATGGCGCCCAACAGTCCCCCGGCCACGGGGCCTGCCACC
ATACCCACGCCGAAACAAGCGCTCATGAGCCCGAAGTGGCGAGCCCGATCTTCCCCATCGGTGATGTCGG
CGATATAGGCGCCAGCAACCGCACCTGTGGCGCCGGTGATGCCGGCCACGATGCGTCCGGCGTAGAGGAT
CGAGATCTCGATCCCGCGAAATTAATACGACTCACTATAGGGGAATTGTGAGCGGATAACAATTCCCCTC
TAGAAATAATTTTGCCTTAACTTTAAGAAGGAGATATACCATGGGCAGCCACCACCACCACCACCACAGC
GGAATGCAGATCTTTGTTAAGACTCTCACCGGAAAGACAATCACCCTGGAGGTGGAAAGCTCCGACACCA
TCGACAACGTTAAGGCCAAGATCCAGGATAAGGAGGGCATTCCTCCGGATCAGCAGAGGCTTATTTTCGC
CGGCAAGCAGCTAGAGGATGGCCGTACGTTGGCTGATTACAATATCCAGAAGGAATCCACCCTCCACTTG
GTCCTCAGGCTCCGTGGTGGTTAAGCTTGCAATTAACTTTAAGAAGGAGATATACAATGCTTCACAAGCG
AGCTAGTGAAGCTAACGATAAGAACGATAATACCATCATCGGTTCCGATTTAGCATCATCTAAGAAACGC
CGTATCGATTTCACTGAATCTTCGTCTGATAAGTCATCTTCGATTTTAGCTTCTGGTAGTAGCAGGGGTT
TTCACGGCGATAGCGTCGTTCAGCAAATCGACATGGCTTTTGGTAATTCGAACCGTCAGGAGATTGATGA
AGATCTGCACAGTCGCCAGCTCGCCGTCTATGGTCGTGAGACTATGAGGCGTCTCTTTGCTTCCAATGTT
CTCATCTCGGGGATGCACGGTCTTGGTGCCGAGATTGCCAAGAATCTTATACTTGCTGGTGTGAAGTCTG
TGACCTTGCATGATGAAAGAGTTGTAGAGCTATGGGACTTATCAAGCAACTTTGTTTTCTCGGAGGATGA
TGTTGGCAAGAATAGAGCAGATGCTTCTGTTCAGAAGTTACAGGATCTTAACAATGCTGTGGTTGTCTCT
AGCTTGACCAAAAGCTTAAACAAAGAGGATCTTTCTGGCTTCCAGGTTGTTGTATTCTCTGACATAAGCA
TGGAAAGAGCAATCGAATTTGATGACTATTGTCACAGCCATCAGCCTCCTATCGCTTTTGTCAAGGCTGA
TGTCAGGGGTCTTTTCGGCTCTGTCTTTTGTGATTTTGGGCCTGAATTTGCGGTTCTTGATGTTGATGGA
GAGGAACCCCATACAGGCATCATTGCGTCTATCTCTAATGAGAACCAGGCATTTATTTCCTGTGTCGACG
ATGAGAGGCTTGAGTTTGAAGATGGTGACCTAGTTGTTTTCTCAGAAGTTGAGGGTATGACAGAATTGAA
TGATGGGAAACCAAGGAAGATAAAAAGTACACGGCCATATTCATTCACCCTTGATGAGGACACTACTAAC
TATGGAACATATGTGAAGGGTGGTATTGTCACTCAAGTGAAACAGCCAAAGTTACTGAATTTCAAGCCAT
TGAGGGAAGCGCTTAAGGATCCAGGGGATTTTCTATTTAGTGATTTCTCTAAGTTTGATCGGCCTCCACT
CCTTCACTTAGCATTCCAGGCACTTGATCATTTTAAAGCTGAAGCTGGCAGATTTCCTGTTGCTGGCTCA
GAAGAGGACGCTCAGAAGCTTATATCGATTGCCACAGCCATCAATACCGGGCAGGGTGATTTAAAGGTGG
AGAATGTTGATCAGAAGCTTCTAAGACACTTTTCCTTTGGAGCCAAGGCTGTCCTGAATCCTATGGCTGC
AATGTTTGGCGGTATTGTTGGACAGGAGGTTGTTAAAGCTTGCTCTGGAAAATTTCATCCTCTCTTCCAG
TTTTTCTACTTTGATTCAGTGGAGTCACTCCCCTCTGAACCTGTGGACTCGAGTGACTTTGCACCAAGAA
ACAGCCGGTATGATGCCCAAATATCTGTATTTGGGGCCAAGTTCCAGAAGAAACTTGAAGATGCTAAAGT
TTTCACAGTAGGGTCTGGTGCTCTTGGCTGTGAGTTCTTGAAAAATTTGGCTCTGATGGGGGTTTCTTGT
GGAAGCCAAGGGAAGCTGACAGTGACAGATGATGATATCATTGAGAAGAGTAACCTCAGTCGTCAATTTC
TGTTCCGTGACTGGAACATTGGACAGGCTAAATCCACAGTTGCTGCTTCGGCTGCTGCTGTTATAAATCC
TCGCTTCAACATTGAGGCCCTGCAAAACCGTGTTGGCGCGGAGACTGAGAATGTATTTGACGATGCCTTC
TGGGAGAACTTAACTGTTGTCGTCAATGCACTGGATAATGTTAATGCGAGGCTCTATGTTGATTCGAGGT
GCTTGTATTTCCAGAAGCCTCTCCTTGAGTCTGGAACTCTTGGTACAAAGTGCAACACACAGTCGGTTAT
CCCACATCTAACTGAAAATTACGGTGCCTCAAGGGACCCACCAGAGAAACAGGCCCCCATGTGTACAGTG
CATTCCTTCCCGCATAACATTGATCACTGTTTAACTTGGGCTCGCTCTGAGTTTGAGGGTCTGCTGGAGA
AAACTCCCGCTGAAGTGAATGCATATCTTTCTAGCCCAGTTGAGTACACTAACTCAATGATGAGTGCTGG
TGATGCTCAGGCGAGGGACACATTGGAGAGGATTGTTGAGTGCCTTGAAAAGGAGAAGTGTGAAACCTTC
CAAGACTGCTTAACCTGGGCACGACTGAGGTTTGAGGATTACTTTGTGAACCGTGTCAAGCAATTGATAT
ACACATTTCCTGAAGATGCTGCGACTAGTACCGGAGCTCCATTCTGGTCTGCTCCAAAAAGATTCCCTCG
TCCACTCCAGTACTCGTCGTCCGACCCAAGTCTCCTTAACTTTATCACAGCGACTGCTATTTTACGAGCA
GAGACATTTGGGATCCCGATACCTGAGTGGACTAAGAACCCAAAGGAAGCAGCAGAAGCTGTTGACAGAG
TGATAGTCCCAGACTTTGAGCCAAGGCAAGATGCAAAGATTGTGACTGATGAGAAAGCTACCACTTTAAC
CACTGCTTCGGTGGACGACGCTGCAGTCATCGACGATCTCATTGCTAAGATCGACCAGTGTAGGCATAAC
TTGTCGCCAGACTTCAGGATGAAACCTATTCAGTTCGAAAAGGATGATGATACAAACTATCACATGGATG
TGATAGCAGGACTAGCCAACATGAGGGCGAGAAATTACAGCATCCCTGAAGTGGACAAGCTGAAAGCAAA
GTTCATAGCAGGGAGAATCATCCCAGCCATTGCGACTTCAACAGCCATGGCTACTGGGCTGGTCTGCCTC
GAGCTGTACAAGGTCCTTGATGGAGGACATAAAGTGGAAGCTTACAGAAACACATTTGCCAACCTGGCAC
TTCCACTATTCTCCATGGCTGAACCACTTCCACCAAAGGTGGTGAAGCACCGTGACATGGCTTGGACAGT
TTGGGACAGATGGGTTCTCAAGGGAAACCCAACTCTTCGTGAGGTGTTGCAGTGGCTGGAGGACAAAGGG
CTTAGCGCATACAGCATCTCTTGTGGAAGCTGTCTACTGTTCAACAGTATGTTCACAAGGCACAAGGAGA
GGATGGACAAGAAGGTTGTGGATCTCGCTCGGGATGTTGCGAAAGTCGAGTTACCGCCTTATCGCAACCA
TCTTGATGTAGTGGTGGCTTGTGAGGATGAAGATGACAATGACGTCGATATTCCTCTCGTCTCTATCTAC
TTCAGGTGAGCTTACTATTAACTTTAAGAAGGAGATATACCATGTACCCATACGATGTTCCTGACTATGC
GGGCTATCCCTATGACGTCCCGGACTATGCAGGATTGTATCCATATGACGTTCCAGATTACGCCACTAGA
GCTGCTTACCCATACGATGTTCCTGACTATGCGGGCTATCCCTATGACGTCCCGGACTATGCAGGATTGT
ATCCATATGACGTTCCAGATTACGCAATGGCCAACAGTAATTTGCCGCGAAGAATCATCAAGGAAACTCA
ACGTCTGCTCAGTGAACCGGCTCCCGGTATAAGTGCCTCTCCATCTGAGGATAATATGCGGTATTTCAAC
GTTATGATTCTTGGTCCTACACAATCACCTTATGAAGGAGGAGTTTTCAAGTTGGAGCTCTTTTTGCCTG
AAGAATACCCTATGGCAGCTCCCAAGGTTAGGTTTCTCACAAAGATATACCATCCTAACATTGACAAGCT
TGGAAGAATCTGTCTTGATATTCTCAAGGACAAATGGAGCCCTGCACTACAAATACGAACAGTGCTCTTA
AGTATTCAAGCTCTTCTGAGTGCACCAAACCCAGATGATCCGCTTTCTGAGAACATTGCTAAGCACTGGA
AGAGTAATGAGGCAGAAGCTGTGGATACAGCTAAGGAATGGACCCGTCTTTATGCAAGCGGCGCATGAGC
TTTTACTTAACTTTAAGAAGGAGATATACAATGGGTTCGGAAGAAGAGAAGGTCGTTGTTCCCAGAAACT
TTAGATTATTGGAAGAGCTAGAAAGAGGTGAGAAAGGAATTGGAGATGGGACAGTGAGTTATGGAATGGA
TGATGCTGATGATATTTTGATGCAATCTTGGACTGGTACCATTCTTGGTCCTCATAATACTGCGTATGAA
GGGAAAATCTTTCAGCTGAAGCTATTCTGTGGAAAGGATTATCCGGAAAGTCCACCTACTGTGAGGTTTC
AGAGTCGTATAAACATGGCTTGTGTCAATCCTGAGAATGGAGTGGTTGATCCGAGTCACTTCCCTATGCT
TTCCAACTGGAGAAGAGAATTCACAATGGAGGATCTACTGATTCAGCTTAAAAAAGAAATGATGTCATCG
CAGAACCGCAAGTTAGCTCAACCCTTGGAAGGTAATGAGGAAGGCAGGACAGACCCAAAGGGACTAGTGG
TGAAATGTTGCGTGATGTGAGCTTCAGAGCTTTTAAGCCAGCCCCGACACCCGCCAACACCCGCTGACGC
GCCCTGACGGGCTTGTCTGCTCCCGGCATCCGCTTACAGACAAGCTGTGACCGGGATGAGATCCGGCTGC
TAACAAAGCCCGAAAGGAAGCTGAGTTGGCTGCTGCCACCGCTGAGCAATAACTAGCATAACCCCTTGGG
GCCTCTAAACGGGTCTTGAGGGGTTTTTTGCTGAAAGGAGGAACTATATCCGGAT
