Features (pLannotate 1.2.2; 27 found; start..end, strand, type, name):
   1008..1085    -  promoter       lacI promoter: lacI
   1093..1372    -  CDS            TcR (fragment): tetracycline efflux protein; tet; confers resistance to tetracycline
   1394..1412    +  promoter       T7 promoter: promoter for bacteriophage T7 RNA polymerase
   1413..1437    +  protein_bind   lac operator: The lac repressor binds to the lac operator to inhibit transcription in E. coli. This inhibition can be relieved by adding lactose or isopropyl-β-D-thiogalactopyranoside (IPTG). lac repressor encoded by lacI
   1458..1475    +  RBS            RBS (fragment): efficient ribosome binding site from bacteriophage T7 gene 10 (Olins and Rangwala, 1989)
   1490..1508    +  CDS            9xHis (fragment): 9xHis affinity tag
   1515..1742    +  CDS            UBIQ_AVESA: Experimental evidence at protein level: Swiss-Prot protein existence level 1. Ubiquitin exists either covalently attached to another protein, or free (unanchored). When covalently bound, it is conjugated to target proteins via an isopeptide bond either as a monomer (monoubiquitin), a polymer linked via different Lys residues of the ubiquitin (polyubiquitin chains) or a linear polymer linked via the initiator Met of the ubiquitin (linear polyubiquitin chains). Polyubiquitin chains, when attached to a target protein, have different functions depending on the Lys residue of the ubiquitin that is
   1754..1771    +  RBS            RBS (fragment): efficient ribosome binding site from bacteriophage T7 gene 10 (Olins and Rangwala, 1989)
   1778..5017    +  CDS            UBA1: UBE11_ARATH - Also known as MOS5. Experimental evidence at protein level: Swiss-Prot protein existence level 1. Activates ubiquitin by first adenylating its C-terminal glycine residue with ATP, and thereafter linking this residue to the side chain of a cysteine residue in E1, yielding a ubiquitin-E1 thioester and free AMP. From Arabidopsis thaliana (Mouse-ear cress).
   5029..5046    +  RBS            RBS (fragment): efficient ribosome binding site from bacteriophage T7 gene 10 (Olins and Rangwala, 1989)
   5056..5144    +  CDS            3xHA (fragment): three tandem HA epitope tags
   5158..5246    +  CDS            3xHA (fragment): three tandem HA epitope tags
   5248..5706    +  CDS            UBC35: UBC35_ARATH - Also known as UBC13A, UBG13A. Experimental evidence at protein level: Swiss-Prot protein existence level 1. Catalyzes the synthesis of non-canonical poly-ubiquitin chains that are linked through 'Lys-63'. This type of poly- ubiquitination does not lead to protein degradation by the proteasome. Mediates transcriptional activation of target genes. Required for postreplication repair of UV-damaged DNA and for adapting root developmental programs to suboptimal availability of iron. From Arabidopsis thaliana (Mouse-ear cress).
   5718..5735    +  RBS            RBS (fragment): efficient ribosome binding site from bacteriophage T7 gene 10 (Olins and Rangwala, 1989)
   5742..6218    +  CDS            UEV1B: UEV1B_ARATH - Also known as MMZ2. Experimental evidence at protein level: Swiss-Prot protein existence level 1. Has no ubiquitin ligase activity on its own. The heterodimer with UBC catalyzes the synthesis of non-canonical poly-ubiquitin chains that are linked through 'Lys-63'. This type of poly-ubiquitination does not lead to protein degradation by the proteasome. Mediates transcriptional activation of target genes. May play a role in the control of progress through the cell cycle and differentiation. May play a role in the error-free DNA repair pathway and contributes to the survival of cell
   6337..6386    +  CDS            SET1 (fragment): solubility-enhancement tag derived from T7 phage gene 10B
   6394..6441    +  terminator     T7 terminator: transcription terminator for bacteriophage T7 RNA polymerase
   6478..6906    +  rep_origin     f1 ori (sequence partly withheld): f1 bacteriophage origin of replication; arrow indicates direction of (+) strand synthesis
   6959..7016    +  promoter       AmpR promoter (fragment): bla
   7025..7840    -  CDS            KanR: aminoglycoside phosphotransferase; aph(3')-Ia; confers resistance to kanamycin in bacteria or G418 (Geneticin®) in eukaryotes
   7962..8550    +  rep_origin     ori: high-copy-number ColE1/pMB1/pBR322/pUC origin of replication
   8736..8875    -  misc_feature   bom: basis of mobility region from pBR322
   8977..9168    -  CDS            rop: Rop protein, which maintains plasmids at low copy number; rop
   9185..9565    +  CDS            YPB1_ECOLX: Protein predicted: Swiss-Prot protein existence level 4. From Escherichia coli.
   9637..9928    -  CDS            TcR (fragment): tetracycline efflux protein; tet; confers resistance to tetracycline
   9943..9964    -  protein_bind   CAP binding site: CAP binding activates transcription in the presence of cAMP. E. coli catabolite activator protein
   9977..1007    -  CDS            lacI (across the origin): lac repressor; lacI; The lac repressor binds to the lac operator to inhibit transcription in E. coli. This inhibition can be relieved by adding lactose or isopropyl-β-D-thiogalactopyranoside (IPTG).
>Addgene plasmid #104757 | pUG-332 | addgene full sequence | sequence record 205547 | Addgene NGS Result
GTTTGCGTATTGGGCGCCAGGGTGGTTTTTCTTTTCACCAGTGACACGGGCAACAGCTGATTGCCCTTCA
CCGCCTGGCCCTGAGAGAGTTGCAGCAAGCGGTCCACGCTGGTTTGCCCCAGCAGGCGAAAATCCTGTTT
GATGGTGGTTAACGGCGGGATATAACATGAGCTGTCCTCGGTATCGTCGTATCCCACTACCGAGATATCC
GCACCAACGCGCAGCCCGGACTCGGTAATGGCGCGCATTGCGCCCAGCGCCATCTGATCGTTGGCAACCA
GCATCGCAGTGGGAACGATGCCCTCATTCAGCATTTGCATGGTTTGTTGAAAACCGGACATGGCACTCCA
GTCGCCTTCCCGTTCCGCTATCGGCTGAATTTGATTGCGAGTGAGATATTTATGCCAGCCAGCCAGACGC
AGACGCGCCGAGACAGAACTTAATGGGCCCGCTAACAGCGCGATTTGCTGGTGACCCAATGCGACCAGAT
GCTCCACGCCCAGTCGCGTACCGTCCTCATGGGAGAAAATAATACTGTTGATGGGTGTCTGGTCAGAGAC
ATCAAGAAATAACGCCGGAACATTAGTGCAGGCAGCTTCCACAGCAATGGCATCCTGGTCATCCAGCGGA
TAGTTAATGATCAGCCCACTGACGCGTTGCGCGAGAAGATTGTGCACCGCCGCTTTACAGGCTTCGACGC
CGCTTCGTTCTACCATCGACACCACCACGCTGGCACCCAGTTGATCGGCGCGAGATTTAATCGCCGCGAC
AATTTGCGACGGCGCGTGCAGGGCCAGACTGGAGGTGGCAACGCCAATCAGCAACGACTGTTTGCCCGCC
AGTTGTTGTGCCACGCGGTTGGGAATGTAATTCAGCTCCGCCATCGCCGCTTCCACTTTTTCCCGCGTTT
TCGCAGAAACGTGGCTGGCCTGGTTCACCACGCGGGAAACGGTCTGATAAGAGACACCGGCATACTCTGC
GACATCGTATAACGTTACTGGTTTCACATTCACCACCCTGAATTGACTCTCTTCCGGGCGCTATCATGCC
ATACCGCGAAAGGTTTTGCGCCATTCGATGGTGTCCGGGATCTCGACGCTCTCCCTTATGCGACTCCTGC
ATTAGGAAGCAGCCCAGTAGTAGGTTGAGGCCGTTGAGCACCGCCGCCGCAAGGAATGGTGCATGCAAGG
AGATGGCGCCCAACAGTCCCCCGGCCACGGGGCCTGCCACCATACCCACGCCGAAACAAGCGCTCATGAG
CCCGAAGTGGCGAGCCCGATCTTCCCCATCGGTGATGTCGGCGATATAGGCGCCAGCAACCGCACCTGTG
GCGCCGGTGATGCCGGCCACGATGCGTCCGGCGTAGAGGATCGAGATCTCGATCCCGCGAAATTAATACG
ACTCACTATAGGGGAATTGTGAGCGGATAACAATTCCCCTCTAGAAATAATTTTGCCTTAACTTTAAGAA
GGAGATATACCATGGGCAGCCACCACCACCACCACCACAGCGGAATGCAGATCTTTGTTAAGACTCTCAC
CGGAAAGACAATCACCCTAGAGGTGGAAAGCTCCGACACCATCGACAACGTTAAGGCCAAGATCCAGGAT
AAGGAGGGCATTCCTCCGGATCAGCAGAGGCTTATTTTCGCCGGCAAGCAGCTAGAGGATGGCCGTACGT
TGGCTGATTACAATATCCAGAAGGAATCCACCCTCCACTTGGTCCTCAGGCTCCGTGGTGGTTAAGCTTG
CAATTAACTTTAAGAAGGAGATATACAATGCTTCACAAGCGAGCTAGTGAAGCTAACGATAAGAACGATA
ATACCATCATCGGTTCCGATTTAGCATCATCTAAGAAACGCCGTATCGATTTCACTGAATCTTCGTCTGA
TAAGTCATCTTCGATTTTAGCTTCTGGTAGTAGCAGGGGTTTTCACGGCGATAGCGTCGTTCAGCAAATC
GACATGGCTTTTGGTAATTCGAACCGTCAGGAGATTGATGAAGATCTGCACAGTCGCCAGCTCGCCGTCT
ATGGTCGTGAGACTATGAGGCGTCTCTTTGCTTCCAATGTTCTCATCTCGGGGATGCACGGTCTTGGTGC
CGAGATTGCCAAGAATCTTATACTTGCTGGTGTGAAGTCTGTGACCTTGCATGATGAAAGAGTTGTAGAG
CTATGGGACTTATCAAGCAACTTTGTTTTCTCGGAGGATGATGTTGGCAAGAATAGAGCAGATGCTTCTG
TTCAGAAGTTACAGGATCTTAACAATGCTGTGGTTGTCTCTAGCTTGACCAAAAGCTTAAACAAAGAGGA
TCTTTCTGGCTTCCAGGTTGTTGTATTCTCTGACATAAGCATGGAAAGAGCAATCGAATTTGATGACTAT
TGTCACAGCCATCAGCCTCCTATCGCTTTTGTCAAGGCTGATGTCAGGGGTCTTTTCGGCTCTGTCTTTT
GTGATTTTGGGCCTGAATTTGCGGTTCTTGATGTTGATGGAGAGGAACCCCATACAGGCATCATTGCGTC
TATCTCTAATGAGAACCAGGCATTTATTTCCTGTGTCGACGATGAGAGGCTTGAGTTTGAAGATGGTGAC
CTAGTTGTTTTCTCAGAAGTTGAGGGTATGACAGAATTGAATGATGGGAAACCAAGGAAGATAAAAAGTA
CACGGCCATATTCATTCACCCTTGATGAGGACACTACTAACTATGGAACATATGTGAAGGGTGGTATTGT
CACTCAAGTGAAACAGCCAAAGTTACTGAATTTCAAGCCATTGAGGGAAGCGCTTAAGGATCCAGGGGAT
TTTCTATTTAGTGATTTCTCTAAGTTTGATCGGCCTCCACTCCTTCACTTAGCATTCCAGGCACTTGATC
ATTTTAAAGCTGAAGCTGGCAGATTTCCTGTTGCTGGCTCAGAAGAGGACGCTCAGAAGCTTATATCGAT
TGCCACAGCCATCAATACCGGGCAGGGTGATTTAAAGGTGGAGAATGTTGATCAGAAGCTTCTAAGACAC
TTTTCCTTTGGAGCCAAGGCTGTCCTGAATCCTATGGCTGCAATGTTTGGCGGTATTGTTGGACAGGAGG
TTGTTAAAGCTTGCTCTGGAAAATTTCATCCTCTCTTCCAGTTTTTCTACTTTGATTCAGTGGAGTCACT
CCCCTCTGAACCTGTGGACTCGAGTGACTTTGCACCAAGAAACAGCCGGTATGATGCCCAAATATCTGTA
TTTGGGGCCAAGTTCCAGAAGAAACTTGAAGATGCTAAAGTTTTCACAGTAGGGTCTGGTGCTCTTGGCT
GTGAGTTCTTGAAAAATTTGGCTCTGATGGGGGTTTCTTGTGGAAGCCAAGGGAAGCTGACAGTGACAGA
TGATGATATCATTGAGAAGAGTAACCTCAGTCGTCAATTTCTGTTCCGTGACTGGAACATTGGACAGGCT
AAATCCACAGTTGCTGCTTCGGCTGCTGCTGTTATAAATCCTCGCTTCAACATTGAGGCCCTGCAAAACC
GTGTTGGCGCGGAGACTGAGAATGTATTTGACGATGCCTTCTGGGAGAACTTAACTGTTGTCGTCAATGC
ACTGGATAATGTTAATGCGAGGCTCTATGTTGATTCGAGGTGCTTGTATTTCCAGAAGCCTCTCCTTGAG
TCTGGAACTCTTGGTACAAAGTGCAACACACAGTCGGTTATCCCACATCTAACTGAAAATTACGGTGCCT
CAAGGGACCCACCAGAGAAACAGGCCCCCATGTGTACAGTGCATTCCTTCCCGCATAACATTGATCACTG
TTTAACTTGGGCTCGCTCTGAGTTTGAGGGTCTGCTGGAGAAAACTCCCGCTGAAGTGAATGCATATCTT
TCTAGCCCAGTTGAGTACACTAACTCAATGATGAGTGCTGGTGATGCTCAGGCGAGGGACACATTGGAGA
GGATTGTTGAGTGCCTTGAAAAGGAGAAGTGTGAAACCTTCCAAGACTGCTTAACCTGGGCACGACTGAG
GTTTGAGGATTACTTTGTGAACCGTGTCAAGCAATTGATATACACATTTCCTGAAGATGCTGCGACTAGT
ACCGGAGCTCCATTCTGGTCTGCTCCAAAAAGATTCCCTCGTCCACTCCAGTACTCGTCGTCCGACCCAA
GTCTCCTTAACTTTATCACAGCGACTGCTATTTTACGAGCAGAGACATTTGGGATCCCGATACCTGAGTG
GACTAAGAACCCAAAGGAAGCAGCAGAAGCTGTTGACAGAGTGATAGTCCCAGACTTTGAGCCAAGGCAA
GATGCAAAGATTGTGACTGATGAGAAAGCTACCACTTTAACCACTGCTTCGGTGGACGACGCTGCAGTCA
TCGACGATCTCATTGCTAAGATCGACCAGTGTAGGCATAACTTGTCGCCAGACTTCAGGATGAAACCTAT
TCAGTTCGAAAAGGATGATGATACAAACTATCACATGGATGTGATAGCAGGACTAGCCAACATGAGGGCG
AGAAATTACAGCATCCCTGAAGTGGACAAGCTGAAAGCAAAGTTCATAGCAGGGAGAATCATCCCAGCCA
TTGCGACTTCAACAGCCATGGCTACTGGGCTGGTCTGCCTCGAGCTGTACAAGGTCCTTGATGGAGGACA
TAAAGTGGAAGCTTACAGAAACACATTTGCCAACCTGGCACTTCCACTATTCTCCATGGCTGAACCACTT
CCACCAAAGGTGGTGAAGCACCGTGACATGGCTTGGACAGTTTGGGACAGATGGGTTCTCAAGGGAAACC
CAACTCTTCGTGAGGTGTTGCAGTGGCTGGAGGACAAAGGGCTTAGCGCATACAGCATCTCTTGTGGAAG
CTGTCTACTGTTCAACAGTATGTTCACAAGGCACAAGGAGAGGATGGACAAGAAGGTTGTGGATCTCGCT
CGGGATGTTGCGAAAGTCGAGTTACCGCCTTATCGCAACCATCTTGATGTAGTGGTGGCTTGTGAGGATG
AAGATGACAATGACGTCGATATTCCTCTCGTCTCTATCTACTTCAGGTGAGCTTACTATTAACTTTAAGA
AGGAGATATACCATGTACCCATACGATGTTCCTGACTATGCGGGCTATCCCTATGACGTCCCGGACTATG
CAGGATTGTATCCATATGACGTTCCAGATTACGCCACTAGAGCTGCTTACCCATACGATGTTCCTGACTA
TGCGGGCTATCCCTATGACGTCCCGGACTATGCAGGATTGTATCCATATGACGTTCCAGATTACGCAATG
GCCAACAGTAATTTGCCGCGAAGAATCATCAAGGAAACTCAACGTCTGCTCAGTGAACCGGCTCCCGGTA
TAAGTGCCTCTCCATCTGAGGATAATATGCGGTATTTCAACGTTATGATTCTTGGTCCTACACAATCACC
TTATGAAGGAGGAGTTTTCAAGTTGGAGCTCTTTTTGCCTGAAGAATACCCTATGGCAGCTCCCAAGGTT
AGGTTTCTCACAAAGATATACCATCCTAACATTGACAAGCTTGGAAGAATCTGTCTTGATATTCTCAAGG
ACAAATGGAGCCCTGCACTACAAATACGAACAGTGCTCTTAAGTATTCAAGCTCTTCTGAGTGCACCAAA
CCCAGATGATCCGCTTTCTGAGAACATTGCTAAGCACTGGAAGAGTAATGAGGCAGAAGCTGTGGATACA
GCTAAGGAATGGACCCGTCTTTATGCAAGCGGCGCATGAGCTTTTACTTAACTTTAAGAAGGAGATATAC
AATGGGTTCGGAAGAAGAGAAGGTCGTTGTTCCCAGAAACTTTAGATTATTGGAAGAGCTAGAAAGAGGT
GAGAAAGGAATTGGAGATGGGACAGTGAGTTATGGAATGGATGATGCTGATGATATTTTGATGCAATCTT
GGACTGGTACCATTCTTGGTCCTCATAATACTGCGTATGAAGGGAAAATCTTTCAGCTGAAGCTATTCTG
TGGAAAGGATTATCCGGAAAGTCCACCTACTGTGAGGTTTCAGAGTCGTATAAACATGGCTTGTGTCAAT
CCTGAGAATGGAGTGGTTGATCCGAGTCACTTCCCTATGCTTTCCAACTGGAGAAGAGAATTCACAATGG
AGGATCTACTGATTCAGCTTAAAAAAGAAATGATGTCATCGCAGAACCGCAAGTTAGCTCAACCCTTGGA
AGGTAATGAGGAAGGCAGGACAGACCCAAAGGGACTAGTGGTGAAATGTTGCGTGATGTGAGCTTCAGAG
CTTTTAAGCCAGCCCCGACACCCGCCAACACCCGCTGACGCGCCCTGACGGGCTTGTCTGCTCCCGGCAT
CCGCTTACAGACAAGCTGTGACCGGGATGAGATCCGGCTGCTAACAAAGCCCGAAAGGAAGCTGAGTTGG
CTGCTGCCACCGCTGAGCAATAACTAGCATAACCCCTTGGGGCCTCTAAACGGGTCTTGAGGGGTTTTTT
GCTGAAAGGAGGAACTATATCCGGATTGGCGAATGGG
[124 nt withheld, positions 6478-6601]
C
[91 nt withheld, positions 6603-6693]
A
[49 nt withheld, positions 6695-6743]
CCTTTGACGTTGGAGTCCACGTTCTTT
[37 nt withheld, positions 6771-6807]
ACCCTATCTCGGTCTATTCTTTTGATTTATAAGGGATTTTGCCGATTTCGGCCTATTGGTTAAAAAATGA
GCTGATTTAACAAAAATTTAACGCGAATTTTAACAAAATATTAACGCTTACAATTTAGGTGGCACTTTTC
GGGGAAATGTGCGCGGAACCCCTATTTGTTTATTTTTCTAAATACATTCAAATATGTATCCGCTCATGAA
TTAATTCTTAGAAAAACTCATCGAGCATCAAATGAAACTGCAATTTATTCATATCAGGATTATCAATACC
ATATTTTTGAAAAAGCCGTTTCTGTAATGAAGGAGAAAACTCACCGAGGCAGTTCCATAGGATGGCAAGA
TCCTGGTATCGGTCTGCGATTCCGACTCGTCCAACATCAATACAACCTATTAATTTCCCCTCGTCAAAAA
TAAGGTTATCAAGTGAGAAATCACCATGAGTGACGACTGAATCCGGTGAGAATGGCAAAAGTTTATGCAT
TTCTTTCCAGACTTGTTCAACAGGCCAGCCATTACGCTCGTCATCAAAATCACTCGCATCAACCAAACCG
TTATTCATTCGTGATTGCGCCTGAGCGAGTCGAAATACGCGATCGCTGTTAAAAGGACAATTACAAACAG
GAATCGAATGCAACCGGCGCAGGAACACTGCCAGCGCATCAACAATATTTTCACCTGAATCAGGATATTC
TTCTAATACCTGGAATGCTGTTTTCCCGGGGATCGCAGTGGTGAGTAACCATGCATCATCAGGAGTACGG
ATAAAATGCTTGATGGTCGGAAGAGGCATAAATTCCGTCAGCCAGTTTAGTCTGACCATCTCATCTGTAA
CATCATTGGCAACGCTACCTTTGCCATGTTTCAGAAACAACTCTGGCGCATCGGGCTTCCCATACAATCG
ATAGATTGTCGCACCTGATTGCCCGACATTATCGCGAGCCCATTTATACCCATATAAATCAGCATCCATG
TTGGAATTTAATCGCGGCCTAGAGCAAGACGTTTCCCGTTGAATATGGCTCATAACACCCCTTGTATTAC
TGTTTATGTAAGCAGACAGTTTTATTGTTCATGACCAAAATCCCTTAACGTGAGTTTTCGTTCCACTGAG
CGTCAGACCCCGTAGAAAAGATCAAAGGATCTTCTTGAGATCCTTTTTTTCTGCGCGTAATCTGCTGCTT
GCAAACAAAAAAACCACCGCTACCAGCGGTGGTTTGTTTGCCGGATCAAGAGCTACCAACTCTTTTTCCG
AAGGTAACTGGCTTCAGCAGAGCGCAGATACCAAATACTGTCCTTCTAGTGTAGCCGTAGTTAGGCCACC
ACTTCAAGAACTCTGTAGCACCGCCTACATACCTCGCTCTGCTAATCCTGTTACCAGTGGCTGCTGCCAG
TGGCGATAAGTCGTGTCTTACCGGGTTGGACTCAAGACGATAGTTACCGGATAAGGCGCAGCGGTCGGGC
TGAACGGGGGGTTCGTGCACACAGCCCAGCTTGGAGCGAACGACCTACACCGAACTGAGATACCTACAGC
GTGAGCTATGAGAAAGCGCCACGCTTCCCGAAGGGAGAAAGGCGGACAGGTATCCGGTAAGCGGCAGGGT
CGGAACAGGAGAGCGCACGAGGGAGCTTCCAGGGGGAAACGCCTGGTATCTTTATAGTCCTGTCGGGTTT
CGCCACCTCTGACTTGAGCGTCGATTTTTGTGATGCTCGTCAGGGGGGCGGAGCCTATGGAAAAACGCCA
GCAACGCGGCCTTTTTACGGTTCCTGGCCTTTTGCTGGCCTTTTGCTCACATGTTCTTTCCTGCGTTATC
CCCTGATTCTGTGGATAACCGTATTACCGCCTTTGAGTGAGCTGATACCGCTCGCCGCAGCCGAACGACC
GAGCGCAGCGAGTCAGTGAGCGAGGAAGCGGAAGAGCGCCTGATGCGGTATTTTCTCCTTACGCATCTGT
GCGGTATTTCACACCGCAATGGTGCACTCTCAGTACAATCTGCTCTGATGCCGCATAGTTAAGCCAGTAT
ACACTCCGCTATCGCTACGTGACTGGGTCATGGCTGCGCCCCGACACCCGCCAACACCCGCTGACGCGCC
CTGACGGGCTTGTCTGCTCCCGGCATCCGCTTACAGACAAGCTGTGACCGACTCCGGGAGCTGCATGTGT
CAGAGGTTTTCACCGTCATCACCGAAACGCGCGAGGCAGCTGCGGTAAAGCTCATCAGCGTGGTCGTGAA
GCGATTCACAGATGTCTGCCTGTTCATCCGCGTCCAGCTCGTTGAGTTTCTCCAGAAGCGTTAATGTCTG
GCTTCTGATAAAGCGGGCCATGTTAAGGGCGGTTTTTTCCTGTTTGGTCACTGATGCCTCCGTGTAAGGG
GGATTTCTGTTCATGGGGGTAATGATACCGATGAAACGAGAGAGGATGCTCACGATACGGGTTACTGATG
ATGAACATGCCCGGTTACTGGAACGTTGTGAGGGTAAACAACTGGCGGTATGGATGCGGCGGGACCAGAG
AAAAATCACTCAGGGTCAATGCCAGCGCTTCGTTAATACAGATGTAGGTGTTCCACAGGGTAGCCAGCAG
CATCCTGCGATGCAGATCCGGAACATAATGGTGCAGGGCGCTGACTTCCGCGTTTCCAGACTTTACGAAA
CACGGAAACCCAAGACCATTCATGTTGTTGCTCAGGTCGCAGACGTTTTGCAGCAGCAGTCGCTTCACGT
TCGCTCGCGTATCGGTGATTCATTCTGCTAACCAGTAAGGCAACCCCGCCAGCCTAGCCGGGTCCTCAAC
GACAGGAGCACGATCATGCGCACCCGTGGGGCCGCCATGCCGGCGATAATGGCCTGCTTCTCGCCGAAAC
GTTTGGTGGCGGGACCAGTGACGAAGGCTTGAGCGAGGGCGTGCAAGATTCCGAATACCGCAAGCGACAG
GCCGATCATCGTCGCGCTCCAGCGAAAGCGGTCCTCGCCGAAAATGACCCAGAGCGCTGCCGGCACCTGT
CCTACGAGTTGCATGATAAAGAACACAGTCATAAGTGCGGCGACGATAGTCATGCCCCGCGCCCACCGGA
AGGAGCTGACTGGGTTGAAGGCTCTCAAGGGCATCGGTCGAGATCCCGGTGCCTAATGAGTGAGCTAACT
TACATTAATTGCGTTGCGCTCACTGCCCGCTTTCCAGTCGGGAAACCTGTCGTGCCAGCTGCATTAATGA
ATCGGCCAACGCGCGGGGAGAGGCG
